Addgene plasmid #66852: pClneoMyc-LATS2
Purpose: Express Myc-tagged LATS2 in mammalian cells
Depositing lab: Yutaka Hata. Depositing organization: Institute of Science Tokyo. Publication: A cell-based assay to screen stimulators of the Hippo pathway reveals the inhibitory effect of dobutamine on the YAP-dependent gene transcription. Bao Y, Nakagawa K, Yang Z, Ikeda M, Withanage K, Ishigami-Yuasa M, Okuno Y, Hata S, Nishina H, Hata Y. J Biochem. 2011 Aug;150(2):199-208. doi: 10.1093/jb/mvr063. Epub 2011 May 17. PubMed 21586534.
Backbone
  Vector backbone: pClneo
  Backbone manufacturer: Promega
  Vector type: Mammalian Expression
  Selectable markers: Neomycin (select with G418)
Growth in bacteria
  Bacterial resistance: Ampicillin, 100 μg/mL
  Growth temperature: 37°C
  Growth strain: Top10
  Copy number: High Copy
Gene/Insert
  Gene/Insert name: LATS2 (alt name: large tumor suppressor kinase 2)
  Species: H. sapiens (human)
  GenBank ID: NM_014572.2
  Entrez Gene: LATS2 (a.k.a. KPM)
  Promoter: CMV
  Tag / fusion protein: Myc (N terminal on insert)
  Cloning method: Restriction Enzyme; 5′ cloning site MluI (not destroyed); 3′ cloning site SalI (not destroyed)
  Sequencing primers: 5′ CMV promoter; 3′ T3
Terms and licenses: Academic/Nonprofit Terms; Industry Terms: Not Available to Industry
How to cite: pClneoMyc-LATS2 was a gift from Yutaka Hata (Addgene plasmid # 66852 ; http://n2t.net/addgene:66852 ; RRID:Addgene_66852)
