[The description below was written by a language model from this plasmid's Addgene catalogue record and pLannotate feature annotations shown in this document.]
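Description:
pClneoMyc-LATS2 is a mammalian expression plasmid of about 8.8 kb built on the Promega pCIneo backbone and designed to produce Myc-tagged human LATS2 (large tumor suppressor kinase 2, also known as KPM). It is propagated in E. coli as a high-copy plasmid through a ColE1/pUC-type origin, with ampicillin selection conferred by the β-lactamase gene. An f1 origin is also present, which in principle allows single-stranded DNA production. For mammalian cells, a separate cassette places the neomycin phosphotransferase gene under the SV40 enhancer/early promoter with a synthetic polyadenylation signal, so stable transfectants can be selected with G418.

The expression unit is driven by the human CMV immediate-early enhancer and promoter, followed by a chimeric β-globin/immunoglobulin intron that generally improves transcript processing and expression. The LATS2 coding sequence was inserted between MluI and SalI sites, both retained, and is terminated by the SV40 late polyadenylation signal. The catalogue lists the Myc epitope at the N terminus of the insert. It is not annotated as a separate feature in the table, but it presumably lies in the short interval upstream of the annotated LATS2 CDS. T7 and T3 phage promoters flank the insert and can serve for in vitro transcription or as sequencing priming sites.

LATS2 is a core kinase of the Hippo pathway that phosphorylates and inactivates YAP1 and TAZ, restraining proliferation. The plasmid is therefore suited to overexpressing LATS2 in cultured mammalian cells, with detection or immunoprecipitation through the Myc tag. The associated work used it in a cell-based assay for modulators of Hippo signaling and YAP-dependent transcription.
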