Features (pLannotate 1.2.2; 19 found; start..end, strand, type, name):
    122..499     +  enhancer       CMV enhancer: human cytomegalovirus immediate early enhancer
    500..711     +  promoter       CMV promoter: human cytomegalovirus (CMV) immediate early promoter
    872..1004    +  intron         chimeric intron: chimera between introns from human β-globin and immunoglobulin heavy chain genes
   1049..1067    +  promoter       T7 promoter: promoter for bacteriophage T7 RNA polymerase
   1133..4396    +  CDS            LATS2: LATS2_HUMAN - Also known as KPM. Experimental evidence at protein level: Swiss-Prot protein existence level 1. Negative regulator of YAP1 in the Hippo signaling pathway that plays a pivotal role in organ size control and tumor suppression by restricting proliferation and promoting apoptosis. The core of this pathway is composed of a kinase cascade wherein STK3/MST2 and STK4/MST1, in complex with its regulatory protein SAV1, phosphorylates and activates LATS1/2 in complex with its regulatory protein MOB1, which in turn phosphorylates and inactivates YAP1 oncoprotein and WWTR1/TAZ. Phosphorylati
   4420..4437    -  promoter       T3 promoter (fragment): promoter for bacteriophage T3 RNA polymerase
   4455..4576    -  polyA_signal   SV40 poly(A) signal: SV40 polyadenylation signal
   4599..4667    -  CDS            large T antigen (fragment): large T antigen from SV40 (simian virus 40)
   4691..4758    +  CDS            lacZα (fragment): LacZα fragment of β-galactosidase; lacZ fragment
   4762..5190    +  rep_origin     f1 ori (sequence partly withheld): f1 bacteriophage origin of replication; arrow indicates direction of (+) strand synthesis
   5218..5269    -  misc_feature   bom (fragment): basis of mobility region from pBR322
   5334..5691    +  promoter       SV40 promoter: SV40 enhancer and early promoter
   5742..6533    +  CDS            neo: KKA2_KLEPN - Also known as kan, nptII. Experimental evidence at protein level: Swiss-Prot protein existence level 1. Resistance to kanamycin, neomycin, paromomycin, ribostamycin, butirosin and gentamicin B. From Klebsiella pneumoniae.
   6600..6648    +  polyA_signal   poly(A) signal: synthetic polyadenylation signal
   6668..6722    -  misc_feature   bom (fragment): basis of mobility region from pBR322
   6824..6859    -  CDS            rop (fragment): Rop protein, which maintains plasmids at low copy number; rop
   6954..7058    +  promoter       AmpR promoter: bla
   7059..7919    +  CDS            AmpR: β-lactamase; bla; confers resistance to ampicillin, carbenicillin, and related antibiotics
   8090..8678    +  rep_origin     ori: high-copy-number ColE1/pMB1/pBR322/pUC origin of replication
>Addgene plasmid #66852 | pClneoMyc-LATS2 | addgene full sequence | sequence record 242695 | Addgene NGS Result
CATATTATTCATTGGTTATATAGCATAAATCAATATTGGCTATTGGCCATTGCATACGTTGTATCTATAT
CATAATATGTACATTTATATTGGCTCATGTCCAATATGACCGCCATGTTGGCATTGATTATTGACTAGTT
ATTAATAGTAATCAATTACGGGGTCATTAGTTCATAGCCCATATATGGAGTTCCGCGTTACATAACTTAC
GGTAAATGGCCCGCCTGGCTGACCGCCCAACGACCCCCGCCCATTGACGTCAATAATGACGTATGTTCCC
ATAGTAACGCCAATAGGGACTTTCCATTGACGTCAATGGGTGGAGTATTTACGGTAAACTGCCCACTTGG
CAGTACATCAAGTGTATCATATGCCAAGTCCGCCCCCTATTGACGTCAATGACGGTAAATGGCCCGCCTG
GCATTATGCCCAGTACATGACCTTACGGGACTTTCCTACTTGGCAGTACATCTACGTATTAGTCATCGCT
ATTACCATGGTGATGCGGTTTTGGCAGTACACCAATGGGCGTGGATAGCGGTTTGACTCACGGGGATTTC
CAAGTCTCCACCCCATTGACGTCAATGGGAGTTTGTTTTGGCACCAAAATCAACGGGACTTTCCAAAATG
TCGTAACAACTGCGATCGCCCGCCCCGTTGACGCAAATGGGCGGTAGGCGTGTACGGTGGGAGGTCTATA
TAAGCAGAGCTCGTTTAGTGAACCGTCAGATCACTAGAAGCTTTATTGCGGTAGTTTATCACAGTTAAAT
TGCTAACGCAGTCAGTGCTTCTGACACAACAGTCTCGAACTTAAGCTGCAGTGACTCTCTTAAGGTAGCC
TTGCAGAAGTTGGTCGTGAGGCACTGGGCAGGTAAGTATCAAGGTTACAAGACAGGTTTAAGGAGACCAA
TAGAAACTGGGCTTGTCGAGACAGAGAAGACTCTTGCGTTTCTGATAGGCACCTATTGGTCTTACTGACA
TCCACTTTGCCTTTCTCTCCACAGGTGTCCACTCCCAGTTCAATTACAGCTCTTAAGGCTAGAGTACTTA
ATACGACTCACTATAGGCTAGACCCCCCAACATGGAGCAGAAGCTTATCAGCGAGGAGGACCTGCTCGAG
GAATTCACGCGTATGAGGCCAAAGACTTTTCCTGCCACGACTTATTCTGGAAATAGCCGGCAGCGACTGC
AAGAGATTCGTGAGGGGTTAAAGCAGCCATCCAAGTCTTCGGTTCAGGGGCTACCCGCAGGACCAAACAG
TGACACTTCCCTGGATGCCAAAGTCCTGGGGAGCAAAGATGCCACCAGGCAGCAGCAGCAGATGAGAGCC
ACCCCAAAGTTCGGACCTTATCAGAAAGCCTTGAGGGAAATCAGATATTCCTTGTTGCCTTTTGCTAATG
AATCGGGCACCTCTGCAGCTGCAGAAGTGAACCGGCAAATGCTGCAGGAACTGGTGAACGCAGGATGCGA
CCAGGAGATGGCTGGCCGAGCTCTCAAGCAGACTGGCAGCAGGAGCATCGAGGCCGCCCTGGAGTACATC
AGCAAGATGGGCTACCTGGACCCGAGGAATGAGCAGATTGTGCGGGTCATTAAGCAGACCTCCCCAGGAA
AGGGGCTCATGCCAACCCCAGTGACGCGGAGGCCCAGCTTCGAAGGAACCGGCGATTCGTTTGCGTCCTA
CCACCAGCTGAGCGGTACCCCCTACGAGGGCCCAAGCTTCGGCGCTGACGGCCCCACGGCGCTGGAGGAG
ATGCCGCGGCCGTACGTGGACTACCTTTTCCCCGGAGTCGGCCCCCACGGGCCCGGCCACCAGCACCAGC
ACCCACCCAAGGGCTACGGTGCCAGCGTAGAGGCAGCAGGGGCACACTTCCCGCTGCAGGGCGCGCACTA
CGGGCGGCCGCACCTGCTGGTGCCTGGGGAACCCCTGGGCTACGGAGTGCAGCGCAGCCCCTCCTTCCAG
AGCAAGACGCCGCCGGAGACCGGGGGTTACGCCAGCCTGCCCACGAAGGGCCAGGGAGGACCGCCAGGCG
CCGGCCTCGCTTTCCCACCCCCTGCCGCCGGGCTCTACGTGCCGCACCCACACCACAAGCAGGCCGGTCC
CGCGGCCCACCAGCTGCATGTGCTGGGCTCCCGCAGCCAGGTGTTCGCCAGCGACAGCCCCCCGCAGAGC
CTGCTCACTCCCTCGCGGAACAGCCTCAACGTGGACCTGTATGAATTGGGCAGCACCTCCGTCCAGCAGT
GGCCGGCTGCCACCCTGGCCCGCCGGGACTCCCTGCAGAAGCCGGGCCTGGAGGCGCCGCCGCGCGCGCA
CGTGGCCTTCCGGCCTGACTGCCCAGTGCCCAGCAGGACCAACTCCTTCAACAGCCACCAGCCGCGGCCC
GGTCCGCCTGGCAAGGCCGAGCCCTCCCTGCCCGCCCCCAACACCGTGACGGCTGTCACGGCCGCGCACA
TCTTGCACCCGGTGAAGAGCGTGCGTGTGCTGAGGCCGGAGCCGCAGACGGCTGTGGGGCCCTCGCACCC
CGCCTGGGTGCCCGCGCCTGCCCCGGCCCCCGCCCCCGCCCCCGCCCCGGCTGCGGAGGGCTTGGACGCC
AAGGAGGAGCATGCCCTGGCGCTGGGCGGCGCAGGCGCCTTCCCGCTGGACGTGGAGTACGGAGGCCCAG
ACCGGAGGTGCCCGCCTCCGCCCTACCCGAAGCACCTGCTGCTGCGCAGCAAGTCGGAGCAGTACGACCT
GGACAGCCTGTGCGCAGGCATGGAGCAGAGCCTCCGTGCGGGCCCCAACGAGCCCGAGGGCGGCGACAAG
AGCCGCAAAAGCGCCAAGGGGGACAAAGGCGGAAAGGATAAAAAGCAGATTCAGACCTCTCCCGTTCCCG
TCCGCAAAAACAGCAGAGACGAAGAGAAGAGAGAGTCACGCATCAAGAGCTACTCGCCATACGCCTTTAA
GTTCTTCATGGAGCAGCACGTGGAGAATGTCATCAAAACCTACCAGCAGAAGGTTAACCGGAGGCTGCAG
CTGGAGCAAGAAATGGCCAAAGCTGGACTCTGTGAAGCTGAGCAGGAGCAGATGCGGAAGATCCTCTACC
AGAAAGAGTCTAATTACAACAGGTTAAAGAGGGCCAAGATGGACAAGTCTATGTTTGTCAAGATCAAAAC
CCTGGGGATCGGTGCCTTTGGAGAAGTGTGCCTTGCTTGTAAGGTGGACACTCACGCCCTGTACGCCATG
AAGACCCTAAGGAAAAAGGATGTCCTGAACCGGAATCAGGTGGCCCACGTCAAGGCCGAGAGGGACATCC
TGGCCGAGGCAGACAATGAGTGGGTGGTCAAACTCTACTACTCCTTCCAAGACAAAGACAGCCTGTACTT
TGTGATGGACTACATCCCTGGTGGGGACATGATGAGCCTGCTGATCCGGATGGAGGTCTTCCCTGAGCAC
CTGGCCCGGTTCTACATCGCAGAGCTGACTTTGGCCATTGAGAGTGTCCACAAGATGGGCTTCATCCACC
GAGACATCAAGCCTGATAACATTTTGATAGATCTGGATGGTCACATTAAACTCACAGATTTCGGCCTCTG
CACTGGGTTCAGGTGGACTCACAATTCCAAATATTACCAGAAAGGGAGCCATGTCAGACAGGACAGCATG
GAGCCCAGCGACCTCTGGGATGATGTGTCTAACTGTCGGTGTGGGGACAGGCTGAAGACCCTAGAGCAGA
GGGCGCGGAAGCAGCACCAGAGGTGCCTGGCACATTCACTGGTGGGGACTCCAAACTACATCGCACCCGA
GGTGCTCCTCCGCAAAGGGTACACTCAACTCTGTGACTGGTGGAGTGTTGGAGTGATTCTCTTCGAGATG
CTGGTGGGGCAGCCGCCCTTTTTGGCACCTACTCCCACAGAAACCCAGCTGAAGGTGATCAACTGGGAGA
ACACGCTCCACATTCCAGCCCAGGTGAAGCTGAGCCCTGAGGCCAGGGACCTCATCACCAAGCTGTGCTG
CTCCGCAGACCACCGCCTGGGGCGGAATGGGGCCGATGACCTGAAGGCCCACCCCTTCTTCAGCGCCATT
GACTTCTCCAGTGACATCCGGAAGCAGCCAGCCCCCTACGTTCCCACCATCAGCCACCCCATGGACACCT
CGAATTTCGACCCCGTAGATGAAGAAAGCCCTTGGAACGATGCCAGCGAAGGTAGCACCAAGGCCTGGGA
CACACTCACCTCGCCCAATAACAAGCATCCTGAGCACGCATTTTACGAATTCACCTTCCGAAGGTTCTTT
GATGACAATGGCTACCCCTTTCGATGCCCAAAGCCTTCAGGAGCAGAAGCTTCACAGGCTGAGAGCTCAG
ATTTAGAAAGCTCTGATCTGGTGGATCAGACTGAAGGCTGCCAGCCTGTGTACGTGTAGTCGACCCGGGC
GGCCGCTTCCCTTTAGTGAGGGTTAATGCTTCGAGCAGACATGATAAGATACATTGATGAGTTTGGACAA
ACCACAACTAGAATGCAGTGAAAAAAATGCTTTATTTGTGAAATTTGTGATGCTATTGCTTTATTTGTAA
CCATTATAAGCTGCAATAAACAAGTTAACAACAACAATTGCATTCATTTTATGTTTCAGGTTCAGGGGGA
GATGTGGGAGGTTTTTTAAAGCAAGTAAAACCTCTACAAATGTGGTAAAATCCGATAAGGATCGATCCGG
GCTGGCGTAATAGCGAAGAGGCCCGCACCGATCGCCCTTCCCAACAGTTGCGCAGCCTGAATGGCGAATG
G
[124 nt withheld, positions 4762-4885]
C
[91 nt withheld, positions 4887-4977]
A
[49 nt withheld, positions 4979-5027]
CCTTTGACGTTGGAGTCCACGTTCTTT
[37 nt withheld, positions 5055-5091]
ACCCTATCTCGGTCTATTCTTTTGATTTATAAGGGATTTTGCCGATTTCGGCCTATTGGTTAAAAAATGA
GCTGATTTAACAAAAATTTAACGCGAATTTTAACAAAATATTAACGCTTACAATTTCCTGATGCGGTATT
TTCTCCTTACGCATCTGTGCGGTATTTCACACCGCATACGCGGATCTGCGCAGCACCATGGCCTGAAATA
ACCTCTGAAAGAGGAACTTGGTTAGGTACCTTCTGAGGCGGAAAGAACCAGCTGTGGAATGTGTGTCAGT
TAGGGTGTGGAAAGTCCCCAGGCTCCCCAGCAGGCAGAAGTATGCAAAGCATGCATCTCAATTAGTCAGC
AACCAGGTGTGGAAAGTCCCCAGGCTCCCCAGCAGGCAGAAGTATGCAAAGCATGCATCTCAATTAGTCA
GCAACCATAGTCCCGCCCCTAACTCCGCCCATCCCGCCCCTAACTCCGCCCAGTTCCGCCCATTCTCCGC
CCCATGGCTGACTAATTTTTTTTATTTATGCAGAGGCCGAGGCCGCCTCGGCCTCTGAGCTATTCCAGAA
GTAGTGAGGAGGCTTTTTTGGAGGCCTAGGCTTTTGCAAAAAGCTTGATTCTTCTGACACAACAGTCTCG
AACTTAAGGCTAGAGCCACCATGATTGAACAAGATGGATTGCACGCAGGTTCTCCGGCCGCTTGGGTGGA
GAGGCTATTCGGCTATGACTGGGCACAACAGACAATCGGCTGCTCTGATGCCGCCGTGTTCCGGCTGTCA
GCGCAGGGGCGCCCGGTTCTTTTTGTCAAGACCGACCTGTCCGGTGCCCTGAATGAACTGCAGGACGAGG
CAGCGCGGCTATCGTGGCTGGCCACGACGGGCGTTCCTTGCGCAGCTGTGCTCGACGTTGTCACTGAAGC
GGGAAGGGACTGGCTGCTATTGGGCGAAGTGCCGGGGCAGGATCTCCTGTCATCTCACCTTGCTCCTGCC
GAGAAAGTATCCATCATGGCTGATGCAATGCGGCGGCTGCATACGCTTGATCCGGCTACCTGCCCATTCG
ACCACCAAGCGAAACATCGCATCGAGCGAGCACGTACTCGGATGGAAGCCGGTCTTGTCGATCAGGATGA
TCTGGACGAAGAGCATCAGGGGCTCGCGCCAGCCGAACTGTTCGCCAGGCTCAAGGCGCGCATGCCCGAC
GGCGAGGATCTCGTCGTGACCCATGGCGATGCCTGCTTGCCGAATATCATGGTGGAAAATGGCCGCTTTT
CTGGATTCATCGACTGTGGCCGGCTGGGTGTGGCGGACCGCTATCAGGACATAGCGTTGGCTACCCGTGA
TATTGCTGAAGAGCTTGGCGGCGAATGGGCTGACCGCTTCCTCGTGCTTTACGGTATCGCCGCTCCCGAT
TCGCAGCGCATCGCCTTCTATCGCCTTCTTGACGAGTTCTTCTGAGCGGGACTCTGGGGTTCGAAATGAC
CGACCAAGCGACGCCCAACCTGCCATCACGATGGCCGCAATAAAATATCTTTATTTTCATTACATCTGTG
TGTTGGTTTTTTGTGTGAATCGATAGCGATAAGGATCCGCGTATGGTGCACTCTCAGTACAATCTGCTCT
GATGCCGCATAGTTAAGCCAGCCCCGACACCCGCCAACACCCGCTGACGCGCCCTGACGGGCTTGTCTGC
TCCCGGCATCCGCTTACAGACAAGCTGTGACCGTCTCCGGGAGCTGCATGTGTCAGAGGTTTTCACCGTC
ATCACCGAAACGCGCGAGACGAAAGGGCCTCGTGATACGCCTATTTTTATAGGTTAATGTCATGATAATA
ATGGTTTCTTAGACGTCAGGTGGCACTTTTCGGGGAAATGTGCGCGGAACCCCTATTTGTTTATTTTTCT
AAATACATTCAAATATGTATCCGCTCATGAGACAATAACCCTGATAAATGCTTCAATAATATTGAAAAAG
GAAGAGTATGAGTATTCAACATTTCCGTGTCGCCCTTATTCCCTTTTTTGCGGCATTTTGCCTTCCTGTT
TTTGCTCACCCAGAAACGCTGGTGAAAGTAAAAGATGCTGAAGATCAGTTGGGTGCACGAGTGGGTTACA
TCGAACTGGATCTCAACAGCGGTAAGATCCTTGAGAGTTTTCGCCCCGAAGAACGTTTTCCAATGATGAG
CACTTTTAAAGTTCTGCTATGTGGCGCGGTATTATCCCGTATTGACGCCGGGCAAGAGCAACTCGGTCGC
CGCATACACTATTCTCAGAATGACTTGGTTGAGTACTCACCAGTCACAGAAAAGCATCTTACGGATGGCA
TGACAGTAAGAGAATTATGCAGTGCTGCCATAACCATGAGTGATAACACTGCGGCCAACTTACTTCTGAC
AACGATCGGAGGACCGAAGGAGCTAACCGCTTTTTTGCACAACATGGGGGATCATGTAACTCGCCTTGAT
CGTTGGGAACCGGAGCTGAATGAAGCCATACCAAACGACGAGCGTGACACCACGATGCCTGTAGCAATGG
CAACAACGTTGCGCAAACTATTAACTGGCGAACTACTTACTCTAGCTTCCCGGCAACAATTAATAGACTG
GATGGAGGCGGATAAAGTTGCAGGACCACTTCTGCGCTCGGCCCTTCCGGCTGGCTGGTTTATTGCTGAT
AAATCTGGAGCCGGTGAGCGTGGGTCTCGCGGTATCATTGCAGCACTGGGGCCAGATGGTAAGCCCTCCC
GTATCGTAGTTATCTACACGACGGGGAGTCAGGCAACTATGGATGAACGAAATAGACAGATCGCTGAGAT
AGGTGCCTCACTGATTAAGCATTGGTAACTGTCAGACCAAGTTTACTCATATATACTTTAGATTGATTTA
AAACTTCATTTTTAATTTAAAAGGATCTAGGTGAAGATCCTTTTTGATAATCTCATGACCAAAATCCCTT
AACGTGAGTTTTCGTTCCACTGAGCGTCAGACCCCGTAGAAAAGATCAAAGGATCTTCTTGAGATCCTTT
TTTTCTGCGCGTAATCTGCTGCTTGCAAACAAAAAAACCACCGCTACCAGCGGTGGTTTGTTTGCCGGAT
CAAGAGCTACCAACTCTTTTTCCGAAGGTAACTGGCTTCAGCAGAGCGCAGATACCAAATACTGTTCTTC
TAGTGTAGCCGTAGTTAGGCCACCACTTCAAGAACTCTGTAGCACCGCCTACATACCTCGCTCTGCTAAT
CCTGTTACCAGTGGCTGCTGCCAGTGGCGATAAGTCGTGTCTTACCGGGTTGGACTCAAGACGATAGTTA
CCGGATAAGGCGCAGCGGTCGGGCTGAACGGGGGGTTCGTGCACACAGCCCAGCTTGGAGCGAACGACCT
ACACCGAACTGAGATACCTACAGCGTGAGCTATGAGAAAGCGCCACGCTTCCCGAAGGGAGAAAGGCGGA
CAGGTATCCGGTAAGCGGCAGGGTCGGAACAGGAGAGCGCACGAGGGAGCTTCCAGGGGGAAACGCCTGG
TATCTTTATAGTCCTGTCGGGTTTCGCCACCTCTGACTTGAGCGTCGATTTTTGTGATGCTCGTCAGGGG
GGCGGAGCCTATGGAAAAACGCCAGCAACGCGGCCTTTTTACGGTTCCTGGCCTTTTGCTGGCCTTTTGC
TCACATGGCTCGACAGATCTTCAATATTGGCCATTAGC
