>Addgene plasmid #66852 | pClneoMyc-LATS2 | addgene partial sequence | sequence record 118420 | CMV-F 5'-CGCAAATGGGCGGTAGGCGTG-3'
ACCGTCAGATCACTAGAAGCTTTATTGCGGTAGTTTATCACAGTTAAATTGCTAACGCAGTCAGTGCTTC
TGACACAACAGTCTCGAACTTAAGCTGCAGTGACTCTCTTAAGGTAGCCTTGCAGAAGTTGGTCGTGAGG
CACTGGGCAGGTAAGTATCAAGGTTACAAGACAGGTTTAAGGAGACCAATAGAAACTGGGCTTGTCGAGA
CAGAGAAGACTCTTGCGTTTCTGATAGGCACCTATTGGTCTTACTGACATCCACTTTGCCTTTCTCTCCA
CAGGTGTCCACTCCCAGTTCAATTACAGCTCTTAAGGCTAGAGTACTTAATACGACTCACTATAGGCTAG
ACCCCCCAACATGGAGCAGAAGCTTATCAGCGAGGAGGACCTGCTCGAGGAATTCACGCGTATGAGGCCA
AAGACTTTTCCTGCCACGACTTATTCTGGAAATAGCCGGCAGCGACTGCAAGAGATTCGTGAGGGGTTAA
AGCAGCCATCCAAGTCTTCGGTTCAGGGGCTACCCGCAGGACCAAACAGTGACACTTCCCTGGATGCCAA
AGTCCTGGGGAGCAAAGATGCCACCAGGCAGCAGCAGCAGATGAGAGCCACCCCAAAGTTCGGACCTTAT
CAGAAAGCCTTGAGGGAAATCAGATATTCCTTGTTGCCTTTTGCTAATGAATCGGGCACCTCTGCAGCTG
CAGAAGTGAACCGGCAAATGCTGCAGGAACTGGTGAACGCAGGATGCGACCAGGAGATGGCTGGCCGAGC
TCTCAAGCAGACTGGCAGCAGGAGCATCGAGGCCGCCCTGGAGTACATCAG
