>Addgene plasmid #66852 | pClneoMyc-LATS2 | addgene partial sequence | sequence record 118465 | T3 5'-GCAATTAACCCTCACTAAAGG-3'
TACACAGGCTGGCAGCCTTCAGTCTGATCCACCAGATCAGAGCTTTCTAAATCTGAGCTCTCAGCCTGTG
AAGCTTCTGCTCCTGAAGGCTTTGGGCATCGAAAGGGGTAGCCATTGTCATCAAAGAACCTTCGGAAGGT
GAATTCGTAAAATGCGTGCTCAGGATGCTTGTTATTGGGCGAGGTGAGTGTGTCCCAGGCCTTGGTGCTA
CCTTCGCTGGCATCGTTCCAAGGGCTTTCTTCATCTACGGGGTCGAAATTCGAGGTGTCCATGGGGTGGC
TGATGGTGGGAACGTAGGGGGCTGGCTGCTTCCGGATGTCACTGGAGAAGTCAATGGCGCTGAAGAAGGG
GTGGGCCTTCAGGTCATCGGCCCCATTCCGCCCCAGGCGGTGGTCTGCGGAGCAGCACAGCTTGGTGATG
AGGTCCCTGGCCTCAGGGCTCAGCTTCACCTGGGCTGGAATGTGGAGCGTGTTCTCCCAGTTGATCACCT
TCAGCTGGGTTTCTGTGGGAGTAGGTGCCAAAAAGGGCGGCTGCCCCACCAGCATCTCGAAGAGAATCAC
TCCAACACTCCACCAGTCACAGAGTTGAGTGTACCCTTTGCGGAGGAGCACCTCGGGTGCGATGTAGTTT
GGAGTCCCCACCAGTGAATGTGCCAGGCACCTCTGGTGCTGCTTCCGCGCCCTCTGCTCTAGGGTCTTCA
GCCTGTCCCCACACCGACAGTTAGACACATCATCCCAGAGGTCGCTGGGCTCCATGCTGTCCTGTCTGAC
ATGGCTCC
